Addgene plasmid #61743: PRK5-FLAG-USP13/5-1
Purpose: express N-terminally FLAG tagged human chimera USP13/5-1
Depositing lab: Yihong Ye. Depositing organization: National Institute of Diabetes & Digestive & Kidney Diseases (NIDDK). Publication: USP13 antagonizes gp78 to maintain functionality of a chaperone in ER-associated degradation. Liu Y, Soetandyo N, Lee JG, Liu L, Xu Y, Clemons WM Jr, Ye Y. Elife. 2014;3:e01369. doi: 10.7554/eLife.01369. Epub 2014 Jan 14. PubMed 24424410.
Backbone
  Vector backbone: pRK5
  Backbone size w/o insert (bp): 5204
  Total vector size (bp): 7762
  Vector type: Mammalian Expression
Growth in bacteria
  Bacterial resistance: Ampicillin, 100 μg/mL
  Growth temperature: 37°C
  Growth strain: Top10
  Copy number: High Copy
Gene/Insert
  Gene/Insert name: USP13/5-1 chimera
  Species: H. sapiens (human)
  Insert size (bp): 2559
  Mutation: USP5 (1-185aa) fused to USP13 (197-864aa)
  GenBank ID: NM_003481.2 NM_003940.2
  Entrez Gene: USP5 (a.k.a. ISOT); USP13 (a.k.a. ISOT3, IsoT-3)
  Promoter: CMV
  Tag / fusion protein: FLAG (N terminal on backbone)
  Cloning method: Restriction Enzyme; 5′ cloning site SalI (not destroyed); 3′ cloning site NotI (not destroyed)
  Sequencing primers: 5′ CGCAAATGGGCGGTAGGCGTG; 3′ CTCTAGCATTTAGGTGAC
Terms and licenses: Academic/Nonprofit Terms; Industry Terms: Not Available to Industry
How to cite: PRK5-FLAG-USP13/5-1 was a gift from Yihong Ye (Addgene plasmid # 61743 ; http://n2t.net/addgene:61743 ; RRID:Addgene_61743)
