[The description below was written by a language model from this plasmid's Addgene catalogue record and pLannotate feature annotations shown in this document.]
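Description:
PRK5-FLAG-USP13/5-1 is a mammalian expression plasmid built on the pRK5 backbone (about 7.8 kb in total) for producing an N-terminally FLAG-tagged chimera of two related human deubiquitinases, USP5 and USP13. The roughly 2.6 kb insert encodes residues 1–185 of USP5 fused to residues 197–864 of USP13, so that the amino-terminal region of USP13 is replaced with the corresponding part of USP5. It was cloned between the SalI and NotI sites, both of which are retained, and the FLAG epitope is supplied by the backbone upstream of the insert. The automated annotation labels the whole open reading frame as USP13, reflecting the similarity of the two paralogues and the fact that most of the chimera derives from USP13. It does not mark the FLAG tag as a separate feature.

Transcription is driven by the human cytomegalovirus immediate early enhancer and promoter, followed by a fragment of CMV intron A, and is terminated by a bovine growth hormone polyadenylation signal. SP6 promoters flank the cloning region. A short fragment resembling an immunoglobulin heavy chain signal sequence is annotated just upstream of the coding region. An SV40 enhancer/early promoter region also lies downstream of the expression cassette. In E. coli the plasmid is maintained at high copy through a ColE1/pUC-type origin and selected with ampicillin via β-lactamase; f1 and M13 phage origins and remnants of lac elements are also present. No mammalian selection marker is annotated, which suits transient transfection. The associated study concerns USP13 and gp78 in ER-associated degradation, so such a domain-swap chimera would plausibly be used to map which USP13 regions confer its specific functions, although the record does not say so explicitly.
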