Features (pLannotate 1.2.2; 23 found; start..end, strand, type, name):
     14..393     +  enhancer       CMV enhancer: human cytomegalovirus immediate early enhancer
    394..597     +  promoter       CMV promoter: human cytomegalovirus (CMV) immediate early promoter
    733..776     +  intron         CMV intron (fragment): modified intron A from human cytomegalovirus
    828..846     +  promoter       SP6 promoter: promoter for bacteriophage SP6 RNA polymerase
    850..887     +  CDS            IgH signal sequence (fragment): signal sequence from the mouse immunoglobulin heavy chain variable region
    906..3512    +  CDS            USP13: UBP13_HUMAN - Also known as ISOT3. Experimental evidence at protein level: Swiss-Prot protein existence level 1. Deubiquitinase that mediates deubiquitination of target proteins such as BECN1, MITF, SKP2 and USP10 and is involved in various processes such as autophagy and endoplasmic reticulum-associated degradation (ERAD). Component of a regulatory loop that controls autophagy and p53/TP53 levels: mediates deubiquitination of BECN1, a key regulator of autophagy, leading to stabilize the PIK3C3/VPS34- containing complexes. Also deubiquitinates USP10, an essential regulator of p53/TP53 stabilit
   3550..3568    -  promoter       SP6 promoter: promoter for bacteriophage SP6 RNA polymerase
   3594..3818    +  polyA_signal   bGH poly(A) signal: bovine growth hormone polyadenylation signal
   3822..3843    +  promoter       SV40 promoter (fragment): SV40 enhancer and early promoter
   3864..4292    +  rep_origin     f1 ori (sequence partly withheld): f1 bacteriophage origin of replication; arrow indicates direction of (+) strand synthesis
   4306..4636    +  promoter       SV40 promoter: SV40 enhancer and early promoter
   4655..4809    +  CDS            lacZα (fragment): LacZα fragment of β-galactosidase; lacZ fragment
   4815..4866    -  misc_feature   bom (fragment): basis of mobility region from pBR322
   4885..5265    +  rep_origin     M13 ori (sequence partly withheld): M13 bacteriophage origin of replication; arrow indicates direction of (+) strand synthesis
   5341..5390    -  misc_feature   bom (fragment): basis of mobility region from pBR322
   5492..5527    -  CDS            rop (fragment): Rop protein, which maintains plasmids at low copy number; rop
   5636..5727    +  promoter       AmpR promoter: bla
   5728..6588    +  CDS            AmpR: β-lactamase; bla; confers resistance to ampicillin, carbenicillin, and related antibiotics
   6759..7347    +  rep_origin     ori: high-copy-number ColE1/pMB1/pBR322/pUC origin of replication
   7525..7617    +  CDS            lacI (fragment): lac repressor; lacI; The lac repressor binds to the lac operator to inhibit transcription in E. coli. This inhibition can be relieved by adding lactose or isopropyl-β-D-thiogalactopyranoside (IPTG).
   7630..7651    +  protein_bind   CAP binding site: CAP binding activates transcription in the presence of cAMP. E. coli catabolite activator protein
   7666..7696    +  promoter       lac promoter: promoter for the E. coli lac operon
   7704..7720    +  protein_bind   lac operator: The lac repressor binds to the lac operator to inhibit transcription in E. coli. This inhibition can be relieved by adding lactose or isopropyl-β-D-thiogalactopyranoside (IPTG). lac repressor encoded by lacI
>Addgene plasmid #61743 | PRK5-FLAG-USP13/5-1 | depositor full sequence | sequence record 101024 | USP5(1-555bp) is fused to USP13 (589-2592bp) and the whole sequence is inserted into the Sal I and Not I sites of pRK5
TTCGAGCTCGCCCGACATTGATTATTGACTAGTTATTAATAGTAATCAATTACGGGGTCATTAGTTCATA
GCCCATATATGGAGTTCCGCGTTACATAACTTACGGTAAATGGCCCGCCTGGCTGACCGCCCAACGACCC
CCGCCCATTGACGTCAATAATGACGTATGTTCCCATAGTAACGCCAATAGGGACTTTCCATTGACGTCAA
TGGGTGGAGTATTTACGGTAAACTGCCCACTTGGCAGTACATCAAGTGTATCATATGCCAAGTACGCCCC
CTATTGACGTCAATGACGGTAAATGGCCCGCCTGGCATTATGCCCAGTACATGACCTTATGGGACTTTCC
TACTTGGCAGTACATCTACGTATTAGTCATCGCTATTACCATGGTGATGCGGTTTTGGCAGTACATCAAT
GGGCGTGGATAGCGGTTTGACTCACGGGGATTTCCAAGTCTCCACCCCATTGACGTCAATGGGAGTTTGT
TTTGGCACCAAAATCAACGGGACTTTCCAAAATGTCGTAACAACTCCGCCCCATTGACGCAAATGGGCGG
TAGGCGTGTACGGTGGGAGGTCTATATAAGCAGAGCTCGTTTAGTGAACCGTCAGATCGCCTGGAGACGC
CATCCACGCTGTTTTGACCTCCATAGAAGACACCGGGACCGATCCAGCCTCCGCGGCCGGGAACGGTGCA
TTGGAACGCGGATTCCCCGTGCCAAGAGTGACGTAAGTACCGCCTATAGAGTCTATAGGCCCACCCCCTT
GGCTTCGTTAGAACGCGGCTACAATTAATACATAACCTTATGTATCATACACATACGATTTAGGTGACAC
TATAGAATAACATCCACTTTGCCTTTCTCTCCACAGGTGTCCACTCCCAGGTCCAACTGCACCTCGGTTC
TAAGCTTGCCGCCATGGACTACAAGGACGACGATGACAAGGGGTCGACAATGGCGGAGCTGAGTGAGGAG
GCGCTGCTGTCAGTATTACCGACGATCCGGGTCCCTAAGGCTGGAGACCGGGTCCACAAAGACGAGTGCG
CCTTCTCCTTCGACACGCCGGAGTCTGAGGGGGGCCTCTACATCTGTATGAACACGTTTCTGGGCTTTGG
GAAACAGTATGTGGAGAGACATTTCAATAAGACCGGCCAGCGAGTCTACTTGCACCTCCGGCGGACCCGG
CGCCCGAAAGAGGAGGACCCTGCTACAGGCACTGGAGACCCACCCCGGAAGAAGCCCACGCGGCTGGCTA
TTGGTGTTGAAGGCGGGTTTGACCTTAGCGAGGAGAAGTTTGAATTAGACGAGGATGTGAAGATTGTCAT
TTTGCCAGATTACCTGGAGATTGCCCGGGATGGACTGGGGGGACTGCCTGACATTGTCAGAGATCGGGTG
ACCAGTGCAGTGGAGGCCCTACTGTCGGCCGACTCAGCCTCCCGCAAGCAGGAGGTGCAGGCATGGGATG
GGGAAGTACGGCAGGTGTCTAAGCATGCCTTCAGCCTCAAGCAGCTGGACAATGGAGTCAGGATTCCTCC
AAGTGGTTGGAAGTGTGCCAGATGCGACCTGCGAGAAAACCTCTGGTTGAATCTGACTGACGGCTCTGTC
CTGTGTGGAAAGTGGTTCTTTGACAGCTCTGGGGGCAACGGGCATGCGCTGGAGCATTACAGAGACATGG
GCTACCCACTAGCCGTGAAACTGGGAACCATCACTCCTGACGGGGCAGATGTTTATTCTTTTCAAGAAGA
AGAACCTGTTTTGGATCCTCATTTGGCCAAGCACTTAGCGCATTTTGGAATTGATATGCTTCATATGCAT
GGGACAGAGAATGGGCTCCAGGACAATGACATCAAGCTGAGGGTCAGTGAGTGGGAAGTGATCCAGGAGT
CGGGCACGAAACTGAAGCCAATGTATGGTCCTGGCTACACGGGTCTGAAGAACCTGGGCAACAGCTGCTA
TCTCAGCTCTGTCATGCAGGCCATCTTCAGCATCCCAGAATTCCAGAGAGCGTATGTAGGAAACCTTCCC
AGAATATTTGACTACTCGCCTTTAGATCCAACACAAGATTTCAACACACAGATGACTAAGTTAGGACATG
GCCTTCTCTCAGGCCAGTATTCAAAGCCTCCGGTGAAATCTGAACTCATTGAACAGGTGATGAAGGAGGA
GCACAAGCCACAGCAGAACGGGATCTCTCCGCGCATGTTTAAGGCCTTTGTAAGCAAGAGCCACCCGGAA
TTCTCCTCTAACAGGCAGCAAGATGCCCAGGAATTCTTCTTGCACCTGGTGAATCTAGTAGAGAGGAACC
GCATCGGCTCAGAAAACCCAAGCGATGTTTTTCGTTTTTTGGTGGAAGAACGCATTCAGTGCTGTCAGAC
CCGGAAAGTCCGCTACACGGAGAGGGTGGATTACCTGATGCAGTTACCTGTGGCCATGGAGGCGGCAACC
AACAAGGATGAACTGATCGCTTATGAACTAACGAGAAGGGAAGCAGAAGCAAACAGAAGACCCCTTCCTG
AGTTGGTACGTGCCAAGATACCATTTAGTGCCTGCCTTCAGGCCTTCTCTGAACCAGAAAATGTTGATGA
TTTCTGGAGCAGTGCCCTACAAGCAAAGTCTGCGGGTGTGAAAACATCTCGCTTTGCTTCATTCCCTGAA
TACTTGGTAGTGCAGATAAAGAAGTTCACTTTTGGTCTTGACTGGGTTCCCAAAAAATTTGATGTTTCTA
TTGATATGCCAGACCTACTTGATATCAACCATCTCCGAGCCAGGGGGTTACAGCCAGGAGAGGAAGAACT
TCCAGACATCAGCCCCCCCATAGTCATTCCTGATGACTCAAAAGATCGCCTGATGAACCAATTGATAGAC
CCATCAGACATCGATGAGTCATCAGTGATGCAGCTGGCCGAGATGGGTTTCCCGCTGGAAGCATGTCGCA
AGGCTGTGTACTTCACTGGAAATATGGGCGCCGAGGTGGCCTTCAACTGGATCATTGTTCACATGGAAGA
GCCAGATTTTGCTGAGCCGCTGACCATGCCTGGTTATGGAGGGGCAGCTTCTGCTGGAGCCTCTGTTTTT
GGTGCTTCTGGACTGGATAACCAACCTCCAGAGGAAATCGTAGCTATCATCACCTCCATGGGATTTCAGC
GAAATCAGGCTATTCAGGCACTACGAGCAACGAATAATAACCTGGAAAGAGCACTGGATTGGATCTTTAG
CCACCCTGAGTTTGAAGAAGACAGTGATTTTGTGATTGAGATGGAGAATAATGCCAATGCAAACATTATT
TCTGAGGCCAAGCCCGAAGGACCTAGAGTCAAGGATGGATCTGGAACATATGAGCTATTTGCATTCATCA
GTCACATGGGAACATCCACAATGAGTGGTCATTACATTTGCCATATCAAAAAGGAAGGAAGATGGGTGAT
TTACAATGACCACAAAGTTTGTGCCTCAGAAAGGCCCCCTAAAGACCTGGGCTACATGTACTTTTACCGC
AGGATACCAAGCTAAGCGGCCGCTCGAGCATGCATCTAGAGGGCCCTATTCTATAGTGTCACCTAAATGC
TAGAGCTCGCTGATCAGCCTCGACTGTGCCTTCTAGTTGCCAGCCATCTGTTGTTTGCCCCTCCCCCGTG
CCTTCCTTGACCCTGGAAGGTGCCACTCCCACTGTCCTTTCCTAATAAAATGAGGAAATTGCATCGCATT
GTCTGAGTAGGTGTCATTCTATTCTGGGGGGTGGGGTGGGGCAGGACAGCAAGGGGGAGGATTGGGAAGA
CAATAGCAGGCATGCTGGGGATGCGGTGGGCTCTATGGCTTCTGAGGCGGAAAGAACCAGCTGGGGCTCT
AGGGGGTATCCCC
[124 nt withheld, positions 3864-3987]
C
[91 nt withheld, positions 3989-4079]
A
[49 nt withheld, positions 4081-4129]
CCTTTGACGTTGGAGTCCACGTTCTTT
[37 nt withheld, positions 4157-4193]
ACCCTATCTCGGTCTATTCTTTTGATTTATAAGGGATTTTGCCGATTTCGGCCTATTGGTTAAAAAATGA
GCTGATTTAACAAAAATTTAACGCGAATTAATTCTGTGGAATGTGTGTCAGTTAGGGTGTGGAAAGTCCC
CAGGCTCCCCAGCAGGCAGAAGTATGCAAAGCATGCATCTCAATTAGTCAGCAACCAGGTGTGGAAAGTC
CCCAGGCTCCCCAGCAGGCAGAAGTATGCAAAGCATGCATCTCAATTAGTCAGCAACCATAGTCACGCCC
CTAACTCCGCCCATCCCGCCCCTAACTCCGCCCAGTTCCGCCCATTCTCCGCCCCATGGCTGACTAATTT
TTTTTTATTTATGCAGAGGCCGAGGCCGCCTCGGCCTCTGAGCTATTCCAGAAGTAGTGAGGAGGCTTTT
TTGGAGGCCTAGGCTTTTGCAAAAAGCTGTTAACAGCTTGGCACTGGCCGTCGTTTTACAACGTCGTGAC
TGGGAAAACCCTGGCGTTACCCAACTTAATCGCCTTGCAGCACATCCCCCTTTCGCCAGCTGGCGTAATA
GCGAAGAGGCCCGCACCGATCGCCCTTCCCAACAGTTGCGCAGCCTGAATGGCGAATGGCGCCTGATGCG
GTATTTTCTCCTTACGCATCTGTGCGGTATTTCACACCGCATA
[142 nt withheld, positions 4867-5008]
C
[141 nt withheld, positions 5010-5150]
CCTTTGACGTTGGAGTCCACGTTCTTT
[37 nt withheld, positions 5178-5214]
ACCCTATCTCGGGCTATTCTTTTGATTTATAAGGGATTTTGCCGATTTCGGCCTATTGGTTAAAAAATGA
GCTGATTTAACAAAAATTTAACGCGAATTTTAACAAAATATTAACGTTTACAATTTTATGGTGCACTCTC
AGTACAATCTGCTCTGATGCCGCATAGTTAAGCCAGCCCCGACACCCGCCAACACCCGCTGACGCGCCCT
GACGGGCTTGTCTGCTCCCGGCATCCGCTTACAGACAAGCTGTGACCGTCTCCGGGAGCTGCATGTGTCA
GAGGTTTTCACCGTCATCACCGAAACGCGCGAGACGAAAGGGCCTCGTGATACGCCTATTTTTATAGGTT
AATGTCATGATAATAATGGTTTCTTAGACGTCAGGTGGCACTTTTCGGGGAAATGTGCGCGGAACCCCTA
TTTTGTTTATTTTTCTAAATACATTCAAATATGTATCCGCTCATGAGACAATAACCCTGATAAATGCTTC
AATAATATTGAAAAAGGAAGAGTATGAGTATTCAACATTTCCGTGTCGCCCTTATTCCCTTTTTTGCGGC
ATTTTGCCTTCCTGTTTTTGCTCACCCAGAAACGCTGGTGAAAGTAAAAGATGCTGAAGATCAGTTGGGT
GCACGAGTGGGTTACATCGAACTGGATCTCAACAGCGGTAAGATCCTTGAGAGTTTTCGCCCCGAAGAAC
GTTTTCCAATGATGAGCACTTTTAAAGTTCTGCTATGTGGCGCGGTATTATCCCGTATTGACGCCGGGCA
AGAGCAACTCGGTCGCCGCATACACTATTCTCAGAATGACTTGGTTGAGTACTCACCAGTCACAGAAAAG
CATCTTACGGATGGCATGACAGTAAGAGAATTATGCAGTGCTGCCATAACCATGAGTGATAACACTGCGG
CCAACTTACTTCTGACAACGATCGGAGGACCGAAGGAGCTAACCGCTTTTTTGCACAACATGGGGGATCA
TGTAACTCGCCTTGATCGTTGGGAACCGGAGCTGAATGAAGCCATACCAAACGACGAGCGTGACACCACG
ATGCCTGTAGCAATGGCAACAACGTTGCGCAAACTATTAACTGGCGAACTACTTACTCTAGCTTCCCGGC
AACAATTAATAGACTGGATGGAGGCGGATAAAGTTGCAGGACCACTTCTGCGCTCGGCCCTTCCGGCTGG
CTGGTTTATTGCTGATAAATCTGGAGCCGGTGAGCGTGGGTCTCGCGGTATCATTGCAGCACTGGGGCCA
GATGGTAAGCCCTCCCGTATCGTAGTTATCTACACGACGGGGAGTCAGGCAACTATGGATGAACGAAATA
GACAGATCGCTGAGATAGGTGCCTCACTGATTAAGCATTGGTAACTGTCAGACCAAGTTTACTCATATAT
ACTTTAGATTGATTTAAAACTTCATTTTTAATTTAAAAGGATCTAGGTGAAGATCCTTTTTGATAATCTC
ATGACCAAAATCCCTTAACGTGAGTTTTCGTTCCACTGAGCGTCAGACCCCGTAGAAAAGATCAAAGGAT
CTTCTTGAGATCCTTTTTTTCTGCGCGTAATCTGCTGCTTGCAAACAAAAAAACCACCGCTACCAGCGGT
GGTTTGTTTGCCGGATCAAGAGCTACCAACTCTTTTTCCGAAGGTAACTGGCTTCAGCAGAGCGCAGATA
CCAAATACTGTTCTTCTAGTGTAGCCGTAGTTAGGCCACCACTTCAAGAACTCTGTAGCACCGCCTACAT
ACCTCGCTCTGCTAATCCTGTTACCAGTGGCTGCTGCCAGTGGCGATAAGTCGTGTCTTACCGGGTTGGA
CTCAAGACGATAGTTACCGGATAAGGCGCAGCGGTCGGGCTGAACGGGGGGTTCGTGCACACAGCCCAGC
TTGGAGCGAACGACCTACACCGAACTGAGATACCTACAGCGTGAGCTATGAGAAAGCGCCACGCTTCCCG
AAGGGAGAAAGGCGGACAGGTATCCGGTAAGCGGCAGGGTCGGAACAGGAGAGCGCACGAGGGAGCTTCC
AGGGGGAAACGCCTGGTATCTTTATAGTCCTGTCGGGTTTCGCCACCTCTGACTTGAGCGTCGATTTTTG
TGATGCTCGTCAGGGGGGCGGAGCCTATGGAAAAACGCCAGCAACGCGGCCTTTTTACGGTTCCTGGCCT
TTTGCTGGCCTTTTGCTCACATGTCTTCCTGCGTATCCNNGATTCTGTGGATACCGTATTACCGCCTTTG
AGTGAGCTGATACCGCTCGCCGCAGCCGAACGACCGAGCGCAGCGAGTCAGTGAGCGAGGAAGCGGAAGA
GCGCCCAATACGCAAACCGCCTCTCCCCGCGCGTTGGCCGATTCATTAATGCAGCTGGCACGACAGGTTT
CCCGACTGGAAAGCGGGCAGTGAGCGCAACGCAATTAATGTGAGTTAGCTCACTCATTAGGCACCCCAGG
CTTTACACTTTATGCTTCCGGCTCGTATGTTGTGTGGAATTGTGAGCGGATAACAATTTCACACAGGAAA
CAGCTATGACATGATTACGAATTAA
