>Addgene plasmid #61743 | PRK5-FLAG-USP13/5-1 | addgene partial sequence | sequence record 103685 | pMT2-F 5'-TTGCCTTTCTCTCCACAGGT-3'
AGCTTGCCGCCATGGACTACAAGGACGACGATGACAAGGGGTCGACAATGGCGGAGCTGAGTGAGGAGGC
GCTGCTGTCAGTATTACCGACGATCCGGGTCCCTAAGGCTGGAGACCGGGTCCACAAAGACGAGTGCGCC
TTCTCCTTCGACACGCCGGAGTCTGAGGGGGGCCTCTACATCTGTATGAACACGTTTCTGGGCTTTGGGA
AACAGTATGTGGAGAGACATTTCAATAAGACCGGCCAGCGAGTCTACTTGCACCTCCGGCGGACCCGGCG
CCCGAAAGAGGAGGACCCTGCTACAGGCACTGGAGACCCACCCCGGAAGAAGCCCACGCGGCTGGCTATT
GGTGTTGAAGGCGGGTTTGACCTTAGCGAGGAGAAGTTTGAATTAGACGAGGATGTGAAGATTGTCATTT
TGCCAGATTACCTGGAGATTGCCCGGGATGGACTGGGGGGACTGCCTGACATTGTCAGAGATCGGGTGAC
CAGTGCAGTGGAGGCCCTACTGTCGGCCGACTCAGCCTCCCGCAAGCAGGAGGTGCAGGCATGGGATGGG
GAAGTACGGCAGGTGTCTAAGCATGCCTTCAGCCTCAAGCAGCTGGACAATGGAGTCAGGATTCCTCCAA
GTGGTTGGAAGTGTGCCAGATGCGACCTGCGAGAAAACCTCTGGTTGAATCTGACTGACGGCTCTGTCCT
GTGTGGAAAGTGGTTCTTTGACAGCTCTGGGGGCAACGGGCATGCGCTGGAGCATTACAGAGACATGGGC
TACCCACTAGCCGTGAAACTGGGAACCATCACTCCTGACGG
