>Addgene plasmid #61743 | PRK5-FLAG-USP13/5-1 | addgene partial sequence | sequence record 103844 | BGH-rev 5'-TAGAAGGCACAGTCGAGG-3'
TATAGAATAGGGCCCTCTAGATGCATGCTCGAGCGGCCGCTTAGCTTGGTATCCTGCGGTAAAAGTACAT
GTAGCCCAGGTCTTTAGGGGGCCTTTCTGAGGCACAAACTTTGTGGTCATTGTAAATCACCCATCTTCCT
TCCTTTTTGATATGGCAAATGTAATGACCACTCATTGTGGATGTTCCCATGTGACTGATGAATGCAAATA
GCTCATATGTTCCAGATCCATCCTTGACTCTAGGTCCTTCGGGCTTGGCCTCAGAAATAATGTTTGCATT
GGCATTATTCTCCATCTCAATCACAAAATCACTGTCTTCTTCAAACTCAGGGTGGCTAAAGATCCAATCC
AGTGCTCTTTCCAGGTTATTATTCGTTGCTCGTAGTGCCTGAATAGCCTGATTTCGCTGAAATCCCATGG
AGGTGATGATAGCTACGATTTCCTCTGGAGGTTGGTTATCCAGTCCAGAAGCACCAAAAACAGAGGCTCC
AGCAGAAGCTGCCCCTCCATAACCAGGCATGGTCAGCGGCTCAGCAAAATCTGGCTCTTCCATGTGAACA
ATGATCCAGTTGAAGGCCACCTCGGCGCCCATATTTCCAGTGAAGTACACAGCCTTGCGACATGCTTCCA
GCGGGAAACCCATCTCGGCCAGCTGCATCACTGATGACTCATCGATGTCTGATGGGTCTATCAATTGGTT
CATCAGGCGATCTTTTGAGTCATCAGGAATGACTATGGGGGGGCTGATGTCTGGAAGTTCTTCCTCTCCT
GGCTGTAACCCCCTGGCTCGGAGATGGTTGATATCAAGTAGGTCTGGCATATCAATAGAAACATCAA
